Addgene plasmid #163270: B8MMC0
Purpose: Inducible expression of UniProt identifier B8MMC0
Depositing lab: Martin Engqvist. Depositing organization: Chalmers University of Technology. Publication: Experimental and computational investigation of enzyme functional annotations uncovers misannotation in the EC 1.1.3.15 enzyme class. Rembeza E, Engqvist MKM. PLoS Comput Biol. 2021 Sep 23;17(9):e1009446. doi: 10.1371/journal.pcbi.1009446. eCollection 2021 Sep. PubMed 34555022.
Backbone
  Vector backbone: pET21a(+)
  Vector type: Bacterial Expression
Growth in bacteria
  Bacterial resistance: Ampicillin, 100 μg/mL
  Growth temperature: 37°C
  Growth strain: DH5alpha
  Copy number: High Copy
Gene/Insert
  Gene/Insert name: B8MMC0 (alt name: flavoprotein oxidoreductase)
  Species: Talaromyces stipitatus
  Promoter: T7
  Tag / fusion protein: T7 (N terminal on backbone); 10xHis (C terminal on backbone)
  Cloning method: Unknown
  Sequencing primers: 5′ T7; 3′ T7-term
Terms and licenses: Academic/Nonprofit Terms; Industry Terms: Not Available to Industry
Depositor comments: Insert name is a UniProt identifier
How to cite: B8MMC0 was a gift from Martin Engqvist (Addgene plasmid # 163270 ; http://n2t.net/addgene:163270 ; RRID:Addgene_163270)
