[The description below was written by a language model from this plasmid's Addgene catalogue record and pLannotate feature annotations shown in this document.]
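Description:
B8MMC0 is a bacterial expression plasmid built on the pET21a(+) backbone for inducible production of a flavoprotein oxidoreductase from the fungus Talaromyces stipitatus; the construct is named after the protein's UniProt identifier. The sequenced plasmid is 6,851 nt. It replicates in E. coli from a ColE1/pMB1-type origin, with the pBR322-derived bom region and rop gene also annotated, although the catalogue lists it as high copy. Selection is by ampicillin resistance through the bla β-lactamase gene under its own promoter. An f1 phage origin is also present, and short tetracycline-resistance fragments appear to be non-functional remnants of the pBR322 lineage.

The expression cassette follows the standard pET layout. A T7 promoter is followed immediately by a lac operator, then the phage T7 gene 10 ribosome binding site, the open reading frame and the T7 terminator. The plasmid carries its own lacI gene, so the lac repressor holds the promoter off until IPTG or lactose is added, and transcription requires a host that supplies T7 RNA polymerase. The feature table does not annotate the insert as such. It does detect a cytochrome b5-like segment near the start of the coding region, suggesting an N-terminal haem-binding domain in the protein. The catalogue records an N-terminal T7 tag and a C-terminal 10xHis tag from the backbone; the annotation picks up a polyhistidine fragment at the 3′ end of the reading frame, which would allow metal-affinity purification. The cloning method is not recorded. According to the record, the plasmid comes from a study that experimentally tested functional annotations in the EC 1.1.3.15 enzyme class, where it served for recombinant expression of this candidate enzyme.
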