Features (pLannotate 1.2.2; 19 found; start..end, strand, type, name):
      1..19      +  promoter       T7 promoter: promoter for bacteriophage T7 RNA polymerase
     20..44      +  protein_bind   lac operator: The lac repressor binds to the lac operator to inhibit transcription in E. coli. This inhibition can be relieved by adding lactose or isopropyl-β-D-thiogalactopyranoside (IPTG). lac repressor encoded by lacI
     59..81      +  RBS            RBS: efficient ribosome binding site from bacteriophage T7 gene 10 (Olins and Rangwala, 1989)
    125..274     +  CDS            CYB5_MORAP (fragment): Experimental evidence at protein level: Swiss-Prot protein existence level 1. Membrane bound hemoprotein which function as an electron carrier for several membrane bound oxygenases. From Mortierella alpina (Oleaginous fungus) (Mortierella renispora).
   1577..1600    +  CDS            9xHis (fragment): 9xHis affinity tag
   1610..1659    +  CDS            SET1 (fragment): solubility-enhancement tag derived from T7 phage gene 10B
   1667..1714    +  terminator     T7 terminator: transcription terminator for bacteriophage T7 RNA polymerase
   1751..2179    +  rep_origin     f1 ori (sequence partly withheld): f1 bacteriophage origin of replication; arrow indicates direction of (+) strand synthesis
   2232..2336    +  promoter       AmpR promoter: bla
   2337..3197    +  CDS            AmpR: β-lactamase; bla; confers resistance to ampicillin, carbenicillin, and related antibiotics
   3368..3956    +  rep_origin     ori: high-copy-number ColE1/pMB1/pBR322/pUC origin of replication
   4142..4281    -  misc_feature   bom: basis of mobility region from pBR322
   4383..4574    -  CDS            rop: Rop protein, which maintains plasmids at low copy number; rop
   4591..4971    +  CDS            YPB1_ECOLX: Protein predicted: Swiss-Prot protein existence level 4. From Escherichia coli.
   5043..5334    -  CDS            TcR (fragment): tetracycline efflux protein; tet; confers resistance to tetracycline
   5349..5370    -  protein_bind   CAP binding site: CAP binding activates transcription in the presence of cAMP. E. coli catabolite activator protein
   5383..6465    -  CDS            lacI: lac repressor; lacI; The lac repressor binds to the lac operator to inhibit transcription in E. coli. This inhibition can be relieved by adding lactose or isopropyl-β-D-thiogalactopyranoside (IPTG).
   6466..6543    -  promoter       lacI promoter: lacI
   6551..6830    -  CDS            TcR (fragment): tetracycline efflux protein; tet; confers resistance to tetracycline
>Addgene plasmid #163270 | B8MMC0 | addgene full sequence | sequence record 354318 | Addgene NGS Result
TAATACGACTCACTATAGGGGAATTGTGAGCGGATAACAATTCCCCTCTAGAAATAATTTTGTTTAACTT
TAAGAAGGAGATATACATATGAGCCAGCAAAATAAAGGCGTTCAGATCTCGGGTGCAGAGGTAGCACAGC
ATAACAATAAGGACTCTTGCTGGATTGCAGTTCGTGGCAAAGTGTATGATGTAACTGATTTTCTTGAGGA
ACATCCAGGCGGGGCTCGTTTGTTGCTTAAATGTGCGGGCCGCGACGCCACCGAGGACTATGACGCGATC
CACCCGGCTCAGCTCATTGAGGAAAGCCTGCCGGATTCGGCCTTCAAAGGCACCGTGGATCCTAGCGAGT
TGGATCGTCCAAAGCTGGCGGACAAAAGTGTGCGTAACGCCCAGAAAGAAGGTAAGAAGGATCCAGATTC
GCCGCCGCCTTTAAGTGCGATGTTGAATGTACGCGATTTTGAAAAGGTCGCGGAGCGCCACCTGGCTGAA
AACAGCTGGGCCTACTATACCGCGGGCGCGGACGATGAGTATTCAAAGGCCGAGGCGGAACTGGCTTATC
GTAAGGTGTTATTCCGCCCGCGTATTCTGCGCAATGTAGGCCGCGTAGATACTCGTACGCAAATTCTTGG
CCAAGACGTATCCCTGCCGATTTATATCTCTGCGGTGGGCATCGCAAAGTTTGCCCATCCGCAAGGCGAA
TGCACGCTGGCCGCCGCAGCGGGACGTGAAGGCATTGCCCAGCTGGTAGCAACGCGTTCCTCTATGAGCA
TCGAAAGCATTATGAAAGCCCGTACGGGTGGTCCGCAACAGCCTATCTTCTTTCAACTCTATATGCACAA
AGACGCCAAGATTTCTGATGCCACGATCCTGAAGGCTGTTAAAGCAGGCGTGAAAGGCATTTGGTTAACA
GTTGACAGTCCGGTAACTGGCAAGCGCGAGCGCGATGAACGTCTCAAAGCGAATGTGGATGTTGGGGAAC
AAAATGATAAGATTGGTGGTAAAGGTAAACCGGTACAAGGGGTGGCAAAGACACTGAGCAGCACTGTTAG
TCCGTATCTGGATTGGGACACCATTTCTTATATTCGCAAACTGACTAACCTGCCACTGGTAATTAAAGGG
ATCCAAAGTGTGGAAGATGCCATTCTGGCCCATAAGCACAAAGTCAATGGAATTGTGATTTCTAATCACG
GCGGTCGTTCGCAAGATACCGCACAGGCCCCGCTGTTGACGTTACTTGAAATTAACAAGTACGCGCCGCA
AATTATCACCGATAAGAAGATGCAAATCTTTATTGACGGCGGGGTGCGCCGTGGTACCGACGTGGTGAAA
GCCCTGGCCTTAGGTGCTACCGCGGTAGGTATGGGCCGCCCGTTCCTTTATTCTATGAGCTCGGGGTACG
GAGAGGCAGGCACTCGCCGCATGATTGAGATCATGCGCGAGGAAATTGAGCAAAACATGGCGCTCGTGGG
CGCTACGAAGATCAGCGAGCTGCGCCGCGAACTTCTGAACACCAGCCGCCTTGAGCGCGATCTCACAACG
TTTATTGCAAAACTCGCGGCCGCACTCGAGCATCATCACCATCACCACCACCACCACCACTGAGATCCGG
CTGCTAACAAAGCCCGAAAGGAAGCTGAGTTGGCTGCTGCCACCGCTGAGCAATAACTAGCATAACCCCT
TGGGGCCTCTAAACGGGTCTTGAGGGGTTTTTTGCTGAAAGGAGGAACTATATCCGGATTGGCGAATGGG
[124 nt withheld, positions 1751-1874]
C
[91 nt withheld, positions 1876-1966]
A
[49 nt withheld, positions 1968-2016]
CCTTTGACGTTGGAGTCCACGTTCTTT
[37 nt withheld, positions 2044-2080]
ACCCTATCTCGGTCTATTCTTTTGATTTATAAGGGATTTTGCCGATTTCGGCCTATTGGTTAAAAAATGA
GCTGATTTAACAAAAATTTAACGCGAATTTTAACAAAATATTAACGCTTACAATTTAGGTGGCACTTTTC
GGGGAAATGTGCGCGGAACCCCTATTTGTTTATTTTTCTAAATACATTCAAATATGTATCCGCTCATGAG
ACAATAACCCTGATAAATGCTTCAATAATATTGAAAAAGGAAGAGTATGAGTATTCAACATTTCCGTGTC
GCCCTTATTCCCTTTTTTGCGGCATTTTGCCTTCCTGTTTTTGCTCACCCAGAAACGCTGGTGAAAGTAA
AAGATGCTGAAGATCAGTTGGGTGCACGAGTGGGTTACATCGAACTGGATCTCAACAGCGGTAAGATCCT
TGAGAGTTTTCGCCCCGAAGAACGTTTTCCAATGATGAGCACTTTTAAAGTTCTGCTATGTGGCGCGGTA
TTATCCCGTATTGACGCCGGGCAAGAGCAACTCGGTCGCCGCATACACTATTCTCAGAATGACTTGGTTG
AGTACTCACCAGTCACAGAAAAGCATCTTACGGATGGCATGACAGTAAGAGAATTATGCAGTGCTGCCAT
AACCATGAGTGATAACACTGCGGCCAACTTACTTCTGACAACGATCGGAGGACCGAAGGAGCTAACCGCT
TTTTTGCACAACATGGGGGATCATGTAACTCGCCTTGATCGTTGGGAACCGGAGCTGAATGAAGCCATAC
CAAACGACGAGCGTGACACCACGATGCCTGCAGCAATGGCAACAACGTTGCGCAAACTATTAACTGGCGA
ACTACTTACTCTAGCTTCCCGGCAACAATTAATAGACTGGATGGAGGCGGATAAAGTTGCAGGACCACTT
CTGCGCTCGGCCCTTCCGGCTGGCTGGTTTATTGCTGATAAATCTGGAGCCGGTGAGCGTGGGTCTCGCG
GTATCATTGCAGCACTGGGGCCAGATGGTAAGCCCTCCCGTATCGTAGTTATCTACACGACGGGGAGTCA
GGCAACTATGGATGAACGAAATAGACAGATCGCTGAGATAGGTGCCTCACTGATTAAGCATTGGTAACTG
TCAGACCAAGTTTACTCATATATACTTTAGATTGATTTAAAACTTCATTTTTAATTTAAAAGGATCTAGG
TGAAGATCCTTTTTGATAATCTCATGACCAAAATCCCTTAACGTGAGTTTTCGTTCCACTGAGCGTCAGA
CCCCGTAGAAAAGATCAAAGGATCTTCTTGAGATCCTTTTTTTCTGCGCGTAATCTGCTGCTTGCAAACA
AAAAAACCACCGCTACCAGCGGTGGTTTGTTTGCCGGATCAAGAGCTACCAACTCTTTTTCCGAAGGTAA
CTGGCTTCAGCAGAGCGCAGATACCAAATACTGTCCTTCTAGTGTAGCCGTAGTTAGGCCACCACTTCAA
GAACTCTGTAGCACCGCCTACATACCTCGCTCTGCTAATCCTGTTACCAGTGGCTGCTGCCAGTGGCGAT
AAGTCGTGTCTTACCGGGTTGGACTCAAGACGATAGTTACCGGATAAGGCGCAGCGGTCGGGCTGAACGG
GGGGTTCGTGCACACAGCCCAGCTTGGAGCGAACGACCTACACCGAACTGAGATACCTACAGCGTGAGCT
ATGAGAAAGCGCCACGCTTCCCGAAGGGAGAAAGGCGGACAGGTATCCGGTAAGCGGCAGGGTCGGAACA
GGAGAGCGCACGAGGGAGCTTCCAGGGGGAAACGCCTGGTATCTTTATAGTCCTGTCGGGTTTCGCCACC
TCTGACTTGAGCGTCGATTTTTGTGATGCTCGTCAGGGGGGCGGAGCCTATGGAAAAACGCCAGCAACGC
GGCCTTTTTACGGTTCCTGGCCTTTTGCTGGCCTTTTGCTCACATGTTCTTTCCTGCGTTATCCCCTGAT
TCTGTGGATAACCGTATTACCGCCTTTGAGTGAGCTGATACCGCTCGCCGCAGCCGAACGACCGAGCGCA
GCGAGTCAGTGAGCGAGGAAGCGGAAGAGCGCCTGATGCGGTATTTTCTCCTTACGCATCTGTGCGGTAT
TTCACACCGCAATGGTGCACTCTCAGTACAATCTGCTCTGATGCCGCATAGTTAAGCCAGTATACACTCC
GCTATCGCTACGTGACTGGGTCATGGCTGCGCCCCGACACCCGCCAACACCCGCTGACGCGCCCTGACGG
GCTTGTCTGCTCCCGGCATCCGCTTACAGACAAGCTGTGACCGTCTCCGGGAGCTGCATGTGTCAGAGGT
TTTCACCGTCATCACCGAAACGCGCGAGGCAGCTGCGGTAAAGCTCATCAGCGTGGTCGTGAAGCGATTC
ACAGATGTCTGCCTGTTCATCCGCGTCCAGCTCGTTGAGTTTCTCCAGAAGCGTTAATGTCTGGCTTCTG
ATAAAGCGGGCCATGTTAAGGGCGGTTTTTTCCTGTTTGGTCACTGATGCCTCCGTGTAAGGGGGATTTC
TGTTCATGGGGGTAATGATACCGATGAAACGAGAGAGGATGCTCACGATACGGGTTACTGATGATGAACA
TGCCCGGTTACTGGAACGTTGTGAGGGTAAACAACTGGCGGTATGGATGCGGCGGGACCAGAGAAAAATC
ACTCAGGGTCAATGCCAGCGCTTCGTTAATACAGATGTAGGTGTTCCACAGGGTAGCCAGCAGCATCCTG
CGATGCAGATCCGGAACATAATGGTGCAGGGCGCTGACTTCCGCGTTTCCAGACTTTACGAAACACGGAA
ACCGAAGACCATTCATGTTGTTGCTCAGGTCGCAGACGTTTTGCAGCAGCAGTCGCTTCACGTTCGCTCG
CGTATCGGTGATTCATTCTGCTAACCAGTAAGGCAACCCCGCCAGCCTAGCCGGGTCCTCAACGACAGGA
GCACGATCATGCGCACCCGTGGGGCCGCCATGCCGGCGATAATGGCCTGCTTCTCGCCGAAACGTTTGGT
GGCGGGACCAGTGACGAAGGCTTGAGCGAGGGCGTGCAAGATTCCGAATACCGCAAGCGACAGGCCGATC
ATCGTCGCGCTCCAGCGAAAGCGGTCCTCGCCGAAAATGACCCAGAGCGCTGCCGGCACCTGTCCTACGA
GTTGCATGATAAAGAAGACAGTCATAAGTGCGGCGACGATAGTCATGCCCCGCGCCCACCGGAAGGAGCT
GACTGGGTTGAAGGCTCTCAAGGGCATCGGTCGAGATCCCGGTGCCTAATGAGTGAGCTAACTTACATTA
ATTGCGTTGCGCTCACTGCCCGCTTTCCAGTCGGGAAACCTGTCGTGCCAGCTGCATTAATGAATCGGCC
AACGCGCGGGGAGAGGCGGTTTGCGTATTGGGCGCCAGGGTGGTTTTTCTTTTCACCAGTGAGACGGGCA
ACAGCTGATTGCCCTTCACCGCCTGGCCCTGAGAGAGTTGCAGCAAGCGGTCCACGCTGGTTTGCCCCAG
CAGGCGAAAATCCTGTTTGATGGTGGTTAACGGCGGGATATAACATGAGCTGTCTTCGGTATCGTCGTAT
CCCACTACCGAGATATCCGCACCAACGCGCAGCCCGGACTCGGTAATGGCGCGCATTGCGCCCAGCGCCA
TCTGATCGTTGGCAACCAGCATCGCAGTGGGAACGATGCCCTCATTCAGCATTTGCATGGTTTGTTGAAA
ACCGGACATGGCACTCCAGTCGCCTTCCCGTTCCGCTATCGGCTGAATTTGATTGCGAGTGAGATATTTA
TGCCAGCCAGCCAGACGCAGACGCGCCGAGACAGAACTTAATGGGCCCGCTAACAGCGCGATTTGCTGGT
GACCCAATGCGACCAGATGCTCCACGCCCAGTCGCGTACCGTCTTCATGGGAGAAAATAATACTGTTGAT
GGGTGTCTGGTCAGAGACATCAAGAAATAACGCCGGAACATTAGTGCAGGCAGCTTCCACAGCAATGGCA
TCCTGGTCATCCAGCGGATAGTTAATGATCAGCCCACTGACGCGTTGCGCGAGAAGATTGTGCACCGCCG
CTTTACAGGCTTCGACGCCGCTTCGTTCTACCATCGACACCACCACGCTGGCACCCAGTTGATCGGCGCG
AGATTTAATCGCCGCGACAATTTGCGACGGCGCGTGCAGGGCCAGACTGGAGGTGGCAACGCCAATCAGC
AACGACTGTTTGCCCGCCAGTTGTTGTGCCACGCGGTTGGGAATGTAATTCAGCTCCGCCATCGCCGCTT
CCACTTTTTCCCGCGTTTTCGCAGAAACGTGGCTGGCCTGGTTCACCACGCGGGAAACGGTCTGATAAGA
GACACCGGCATACTCTGCGACATCGTATAACGTTACTGGTTTCACATTCACCACCCTGAATTGACTCTCT
TCCGGGCGCTATCATGCCATACCGCGAAAGGTTTTGCGCCATTCGATGGTGTCCGGGATCTCGACGCTCT
CCCTTATGCGACTCCTGCATTAGGAAGCAGCCCAGTAGTAGGTTGAGGCCGTTGAGCACCGCCGCCGCAA
GGAATGGTGCATGCAAGGAGATGGCGCCCAACAGTCCCCCGGCCACGGGGCCTGCCACCATACCCACGCC
GAAACAAGCGCTCATGAGCCCGAAGTGGCGAGCCCGATCTTCCCCATCGGTGATGTCGGCGATATAGGCG
CCAGCAACCGCACCTGTGGCGCCGGTGATGCCGGCCACGATGCGTCCGGCGTAGAGGATCGAGATCTCGA
TCCCGCGAAAT
