>Addgene plasmid #163270 | B8MMC0 | depositor partial sequence | sequence record 316414 | insert gene sequence
ATGAGCCAGCAAAATAAAGGCGTTCAGATCTCGGGTGCAGAGGTAGCACAGCATAACAATAAGGACTCTT
GCTGGATTGCAGTTCGTGGCAAAGTGTATGATGTAACTGATTTTCTTGAGGAACATCCAGGCGGGGCTCG
TTTGTTGCTTAAATGTGCGGGCCGCGACGCCACCGAGGACTATGACGCGATCCACCCGGCTCAGCTCATT
GAGGAAAGCCTGCCGGATTCGGCCTTCAAAGGCACCGTGGATCCTAGCGAGTTGGATCGTCCAAAGCTGG
CGGACAAAAGTGTGCGTAACGCCCAGAAAGAAGGTAAGAAGGATCCAGATTCGCCGCCGCCTTTAAGTGC
GATGTTGAATGTACGCGATTTTGAAAAGGTCGCGGAGCGCCACCTGGCTGAAAACAGCTGGGCCTACTAT
ACCGCGGGCGCGGACGATGAGTATTCAAAGGCCGAGGCGGAACTGGCTTATCGTAAGGTGTTATTCCGCC
CGCGTATTCTGCGCAATGTAGGCCGCGTAGATACTCGTACGCAAATTCTTGGCCAAGACGTATCCCTGCC
GATTTATATCTCTGCGGTGGGCATCGCAAAGTTTGCCCATCCGCAAGGCGAATGCACGCTGGCCGCCGCA
GCGGGACGTGAAGGCATTGCCCAGCTGGTAGCAACGCGTTCCTCTATGAGCATCGAAAGCATTATGAAAG
CCCGTACGGGTGGTCCGCAACAGCCTATCTTCTTTCAACTCTATATGCACAAAGACGCCAAGATTTCTGA
TGCCACGATCCTGAAGGCTGTTAAAGCAGGCGTGAAAGGCATTTGGTTAACAGTTGACAGTCCGGTAACT
GGCAAGCGCGAGCGCGATGAACGTCTCAAAGCGAATGTGGATGTTGGGGAACAAAATGATAAGATTGGTG
GTAAAGGTAAACCGGTACAAGGGGTGGCAAAGACACTGAGCAGCACTGTTAGTCCGTATCTGGATTGGGA
CACCATTTCTTATATTCGCAAACTGACTAACCTGCCACTGGTAATTAAAGGGATCCAAAGTGTGGAAGAT
GCCATTCTGGCCCATAAGCACAAAGTCAATGGAATTGTGATTTCTAATCACGGCGGTCGTTCGCAAGATA
CCGCACAGGCCCCGCTGTTGACGTTACTTGAAATTAACAAGTACGCGCCGCAAATTATCACCGATAAGAA
GATGCAAATCTTTATTGACGGCGGGGTGCGCCGTGGTACCGACGTGGTGAAAGCCCTGGCCTTAGGTGCT
ACCGCGGTAGGTATGGGCCGCCCGTTCCTTTATTCTATGAGCTCGGGGTACGGAGAGGCAGGCACTCGCC
GCATGATTGAGATCATGCGCGAGGAAATTGAGCAAAACATGGCGCTCGTGGGCGCTACGAAGATCAGCGA
GCTGCGCCGCGAACTTCTGAACACCAGCCGCCTTGAGCGCGATCTCACAACGTTTATTGCAAAACTCGCG
GCCGCACTCGAGCATCATCACCAT
